Addgene plasmid #143335: TFORF2068
Purpose: Lentiviral vector for overexpressing transcription factor ORFs with unique 24-bp barcodes. Barcodes facilitate identification of transcription factors in pooled screens.
Depositing lab: Feng Zhang. Depositing organization: Broad Institute. Publication: A transcription factor atlas of directed differentiation. Joung J, Ma S, Tay T, Geiger-Schuller KR, Kirchgatterer PC, Verdine VK, Guo B, Arias-Garcia MA, Allen WE, Singh A, Kuksenko O, Abudayyeh OO, Gootenberg JS, Fu Z, Macrae RK, Buenrostro JD, Regev A, Zhang F. Cell. 2023 Jan 5;186(1):209-229.e26. doi: 10.1016/j.cell.2022.11.026. PubMed 36608654.
Backbone
  Vector backbone: pLX_TRC317
  Backbone manufacturer: Broad Institute Genetic Perturbation Platform
  Backbone size w/o insert (bp): 8264
  Vector type: Mammalian Expression, Lentiviral
  Selectable markers: Puromycin
Growth in bacteria
  Bacterial resistance: Ampicillin, 100 μg/mL
  Growth temperature: 37°C
  Growth strain: NEB Stable
  Copy number: High Copy
Gene/Insert
  Gene/Insert name: FLII
  Species: H. sapiens (human)
  Insert size (bp): 3911
  Entrez Gene: FLII (a.k.a. FLI, FLIL, Fli1)
  Promoter: EF1a
  Cloning method: Unknown
  Sequencing primers: 5′ GGGTGGAGACTGAAGTTAGGCCAG; 3′ CACATAGCGTAAAAGGAGCAACATAG
Terms and licenses: Academic/Nonprofit Terms; Industry Terms: Not Available to Industry
Depositor comments: NM_002018,ENST00000327031 . The transcription factor ORF portion of this plasmid was synthesized by Genewiz. Please test multiple small colonies in case of plasmid recombination. To make this collection available in a timely manner, a portion of this collection was not fully sequenced by Addgene. If an Addgene verified full plasmid sequence is not available, please contact us prior to placing an order to request the full sequence.
How to cite: TFORF2068 was a gift from Feng Zhang (Addgene plasmid # 143335 ; http://n2t.net/addgene:143335 ; RRID:Addgene_143335)
