[The description below was written by a language model from this plasmid's Addgene catalogue record and pLannotate feature annotations shown in this document.]
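Description:
TFORF2068 is a lentiviral mammalian expression plasmid built on the pLX_TRC317 backbone, carrying the human FLII open reading frame as one member of a barcoded transcription factor ORF collection. In bacteria it is maintained through a high-copy ColE1/pUC-type origin and selected with ampicillin via the β-lactamase gene; an f1 origin and remnants of a lac/lacZα cloning region with T7 and T3 promoters are also present in the backbone. The depositor notes that the plasmid can recombine, which is a common concern for vectors carrying repeated LTRs.

The viral portion follows a third-generation, self-inactivating design. An RSV promoter drives a truncated HIV-1 5' LTR, followed by the Ψ packaging signal with an adjoining gag fragment, the Rev response element for nuclear export of the genomic RNA, and a cPPT/CTS that aids nuclear import. The unit ends in a ΔU3 3' LTR with a downstream SV40 polyadenylation signal. Two expression units lie between the LTRs. An SV40 early promoter drives puromycin N-acetyltransferase for selecting transduced cells, and the EF-1α promoter drives the FLII coding sequence of about 3.8 kb, followed by a WPRE to enhance transcript stability and expression. According to the catalogue entry, each construct carries a unique 24-bp barcode. The feature table does not annotate it, so its position is not stated, although a short U6-derived fragment lies between the ORF and the WPRE.

The construct is intended for overexpressing FLII, annotated as a nuclear receptor coactivator and cytoskeletal regulator. It can be used individually or in pooled screens where barcode sequencing identifies which factor each cell received, as in directed differentiation studies.
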