Features (pLannotate 1.2.2; 31 found; start..end, strand, type, name):
      5..231     +  promoter       RSV promoter: Rous sarcoma virus enhancer/promoter
    232..412     +  LTR            5' LTR (truncated): truncated 5' long terminal repeat (LTR) from HIV-1
    459..584     +  misc_feature   HIV-1 Ψ: packaging signal of human immunodeficiency virus type 1
    568..931     +  CDS            HIV-1 gag (fragment): gag protein from human immunodeficiency virus 1; gag
   1077..1310    +  misc_feature   RRE: The Rev response element (RRE) of HIV-1 allows for Rev-dependent mRNA export from the nucleus to the cytoplasm.
   1687..1713    +  CDS            Rev (fragment): human immunodeficiency virus 1 (HIV-1) Rev protein; rev; enhances nuclear export of unspliced and incompletely spliced viral mRNAs
   1720..1743    +  promoter       SV40 promoter (fragment): SV40 early promoter
   1744..1815    +  promoter       SV40 promoter (fragment): SV40 enhancer and early promoter
   1839..1974    +  rep_origin     SV40 ori: SV40 origin of replication
   2020..2616    +  CDS            PuroR (fragment): puromycin N-acetyltransferase; pac from Streptomyces; confers resistance to puromycin
   2665..2782    +  misc_feature   cPPT/CTS: central polypurine tract and central termination sequence of HIV-1
   2847..2913    +  CDS            small t antigen (fragment): SV40 (simian virus 40) small t antigen
   2920..4098    +  promoter       EF-1α promoter: strong constitutive promoter for human elongation factor EF-1α
   4115..7921    +  CDS            FLII: FLII_HUMAN - Also known as FLIL. Experimental evidence at protein level: Swiss-Prot protein existence level 1. May play a role as coactivator in transcriptional activation by hormone-activated nuclear receptors (NR) and acts in cooperation with NCOA2 and CARM1. Involved in estrogen hormone signaling. Involved in early embryonic development (By similarity). May play a role in regulation of cytoskeletal rearrangements involved in cytokinesis and cell migration, by inhibiting Rac1-dependent paxillin phosphorylation. From Homo sapiens (Human).
   7937..7990    +  promoter       U6 promoter (fragment): RNA polymerase III promoter for human U6 snRNA
   8032..8620    +  misc_feature   WPRE: woodchuck hepatitis virus posttranscriptional regulatory element
   8671..8690    +  misc_feature   cPPT/CTS (fragment): central polypurine tract and central termination sequence of HIV-1
   8692..8925    +  LTR            3' LTR (ΔU3): self-inactivating 3' long terminal repeat (LTR) from HIV-1
   9003..9124    +  polyA_signal   SV40 poly(A) signal: SV40 polyadenylation signal
   9164..9299    +  rep_origin     SV40 ori: SV40 origin of replication
   9320..9338    -  promoter       T7 promoter: promoter for bacteriophage T7 RNA polymerase
   9346..9501    +  CDS            lacZα (fragment): LacZα fragment of β-galactosidase; lacZ fragment
   9506..9934    +  rep_origin     f1 ori (sequence partly withheld): f1 bacteriophage origin of replication; arrow indicates direction of (+) strand synthesis
   9987..10091   +  promoter       AmpR promoter: bla
  10092..10952   +  CDS            AmpR: β-lactamase; bla; confers resistance to ampicillin, carbenicillin, and related antibiotics
  11123..11711   +  rep_origin     ori: high-copy-number ColE1/pMB1/pBR322/pUC origin of replication
  11894..11986   +  CDS            lacI (fragment): lac repressor; lacI; The lac repressor binds to the lac operator to inhibit transcription in E. coli. This inhibition can be relieved by adding lactose or isopropyl-β-D-thiogalactopyranoside (IPTG).
  11999..12020   +  protein_bind   CAP binding site: CAP binding activates transcription in the presence of cAMP. E. coli catabolite activator protein
  12035..12065   +  promoter       lac promoter: promoter for the E. coli lac operon
  12069..12091   +  protein_bind   lac operator (fragment): The lac repressor binds to the lac operator to inhibit transcription in E. coli. This inhibition can be relieved by adding lactose or isopropyl-β-D-thiogalactopyranoside (IPTG). lac repressor encoded by lacI
  12134..12152   +  promoter       T3 promoter: promoter for bacteriophage T3 RNA polymerase
>Addgene plasmid #143335 | TFORF2068 | addgene full sequence | sequence record 400321 | Addgene NGS Result
TTAATGTAGTCTTATGCAATACTCTTGTAGTCTTGCAACATGGTAACGATGAGTTAGCAACATGCCTTAC
AAGGAGAGAAAAAGCACCGTGCATGCCGATTGGTGGAAGTAAGGTGGTACGATCGTGCCTTATTAGGAAG
GCAACAGACGGGTCTGACATGGATTGGACGAACCACTGAATTGCCGCATTGCAGAGATATTGTATTTAAG
TGCCTAGCTCGATACATAAACGGGTCTCTCTGGTTAGACCAGATCTGAGCCTGGGAGCTCTCTGGCTAAC
TAGGGAACCCACTGCTTAAGCCTCAATAAAGCTTGCCTTGAGTGCTTCAAGTAGTGTGTGCCCGTCTGTT
GTGTGACTCTGGTAACTAGAGATCCCTCAGACCCTTTTAGTCAGTGTGGAAAATCTCTAGCAGTGGCGCC
CGAACAGGGACTTGAAAGCGAAAGGGAAACCAGAGGAGCTCTCTCGACGCAGGACTCGGCTTGCTGAAGC
GCGCACGGCAAGAGGCGAGGGGCGGCGACTGGTGAGTACGCCAAAAATTTTGACTAGCGGAGGCTAGAAG
GAGAGAGATGGGTGCGAGAGCGTCAGTATTAAGCGGGGGAGAATTAGATCGCGATGGGAAAAAATTCGGT
TAAGGCCAGGGGGAAAGAAAAAATATAAATTAAAACATATAGTATGGGCAAGCAGGGAGCTAGAACGATT
CGCAGTTAATCCTGGCCTGTTAGAAACATCAGAAGGCTGTAGACAAATACTGGGACAGCTACAACCATCC
CTTCAGACAGGATCAGAAGAACTTAGATCATTATATAATACAGTAGCAACCCTCTATTGTGTGCATCAAA
GGATAGAGATAAAAGACACCAAGGAAGCTTTAGACAAGATAGAGGAAGAGCAAAACAAAAGTAAGACCAC
CGCACAGCAAGCGGCCGCTGATCTTCAGACCTGGAGGAGGAGATATGAGGGACAATTGGAGAAGTGAATT
ATATAAATATAAAGTAGTAAAAATTGAACCATTAGGAGTAGCACCCACCAAGGCAAAGAGAAGAGTGGTG
CAGAGAGAAAAAAGAGCAGTGGGAATAGGAGCTTTGTTCCTTGGGTTCTTGGGAGCAGCAGGAAGCACTA
TGGGCGCAGCGTCAATGACGCTGACGGTACAGGCCAGACAATTATTGTCTGGTATAGTGCAGCAGCAGAA
CAATTTGCTGAGGGCTATTGAGGCGCAACAGCATCTGTTGCAACTCACAGTCTGGGGCATCAAGCAGCTC
CAGGCAAGAATCCTGGCTGTGGAAAGATACCTAAAGGATCAACAGCTCCTGGGGATTTGGGGTTGCTCTG
GAAAACTCATTTGCACCACTGCTGTGCCTTGGAATGCTAGTTGGAGTAATAAATCTCTGGAACAGATTTG
GAATCACACGACCTGGATGGAGTGGGACAGAGAAATTAACAATTACACAAGCTTAATACACTCCTTAATT
GAAGAATCGCAAAACCAGCAAGAAAAGAATGAACAAGAATTATTGGAATTAGATAAATGGGCAAGTTTGT
GGAATTGGTTTAACATAACAAATTGGCTGTGGTATATAAAATTATTCATAATGATAGTAGGAGGCTTGGT
AGGTTTAAGAATAGTTTTTGCTGTACTTTCTATAGTGAATAGAGTTAGGCAGGGATATTCACCATTATCG
TTTCAGACCCACCTCCCAACCCCGAGGGGACCCATGCATTGCATCTCAATTAGTCAGCAACCAGGTGTGG
AAAGTCCCCAGGCTCCCCAGCAGGCAGAAGTATGCAAAGCATGCGTCTCAATTAGTCAGCAACCATAGTC
CCGCCCCTAACTCCGCCCATCCCGCCCCTAACTCCGCCCAGTTCCGCCCATTCTCCGCCCCATGGCTGAC
TAATTTTTTTTATTTATGCAGAGGCCGAGGCCGCCTCGGCCTCTGAGCTATTCCAGAAGTAGTGAGGAGG
CTTTTTTGGAGGCCTAGGCTTTTGCAAAAAGCTTTCTAGAGGTACCACCGGAGCTTACCATGACCGAGTA
CAAGCCCACGGTGCGCCTCGCCACCCGCGACGACGTCCCCAGGGCCGTACGCACCCTCGCCGCCGCGTTC
GCCGACTACCCCGCCACGCGCCACACCGTCGATCCGGACCGCCACATCGAGCGGGTCACCGAGCTGCAAG
AACTCTTCCTCACGCGCGTCGGGCTCGACATCGGCAAGGTGTGGGTCGCGGACGACGGCGCCGCCGTGGC
GGTCTGGACCACGCCGGAGAGCGTCGAAGCGGGGGCGGTGTTCGCCGAGATCGGCCCGCGCATGGCCGAG
TTGAGCGGTTCCCGGCTGGCCGCGCAGCAACAGATGGAAGGCCTCCTGGCGCCGCACCGGCCCAAGGAGC
CCGCGTGGTTCCTGGCCACCGTCGGCGTCTCGCCCGACCACCAGGGCAAGGGTCTGGGCAGCGCCGTCGT
GCTCCCCGGAGTGGAGGCGGCCGAGCGCGCCGGGGTGCCCGCCTTCCTGGAGACCTCCGCGCCCCGCAAC
CTCCCCTTCTACGAGCGGCTCGGCTTCACCGTCACCGCCGACGTCGAGGTGCCCGAAGGACCGCGCACCT
GGTGCATGACCCGCAAGCCCGGTGCCAGTTAACGAATTCTAGATCTTGAGACAAATGGCAGTATTCATCC
ACAATTTTAAAAGAAAAGGGGGGATTGGGGGGTACAGTGCAGGGGAAAGAATAGTAGACATAATAGCAAC
AGACATACAAACTAAAGAATTACAAAAACAAATTACAAAAATTCAAAATTTTCGGGTTTATTACAGGGAC
AGCAGAGATCCACTTTGGCGCCGGCTCGAGGCCTGCAGGTGCAAAGATGGATAAAGTTTTAAACAGAGAG
GAATCTTTGCAGCTAATGGACCTTCTAGGTCTTGAAAGGAGTGGGAATTGGCTCCGGTGCCCGTCAGTGG
GCAGAGCGCACATCGCCCACAGTCCCCGAGAAGTTGGGGGGAGGGGTCGGCAATTGAACCGGTGCCTAGA
GAAGGTGGCGCGGGGTAAACTGGGAAAGTGATGTCGTGTACTGGCTCCGCCTTTTTCCCGAGGGTGGGGG
AGAACCGTATATAAGTGCAGTAGTCGCCGTGAACGTTCTTTTTCGCAACGGGTTTGCCGCCAGAACACAG
GTAAGTGCCGTGTGTGGTTCCCGCGGGCCTGGCCTCTTTACGGGTTATGGCCCTTGCGTGCCTTGAATTA
CTTCCACCTGGCTGCAGTACGTGATTCTTGATCCCGAGCTTCGGGTTGGAAGTGGGTGGGAGAGTTCGAG
GCCTTGCGCTTAAGGAGCCCCTTCGCCTCGTGCTTGAGTTGAGGCCTGGCCTGGGCGCTGGGGCCGCCGC
GTGCGAATCTGGTGGCACCTTCGCGCCTGTCTCGCTGCTTTCGATAAGTCTCTAGCCATTTAAAATTTTT
GATGACCTGCTGCGACGCTTTTTTTCTGGCAAGATAGTCTTGTAAATGCGGGCCAAGATCTGCACACTGG
TATTTCGGTTTTTGGGGCCGCGGGCGGCGACGGGGCCCGTGCGTCCCAGCGCACATGTTCGGCGAGGCGG
GGCCTGCGAGCGCGGCCACCGAGAATCGGACGGGGGTAGTCTCAAGCTGGCCGGCCTGCTCTGGTGCCTG
GCCTCGCGCCGCCGTGTATCGCCCCGCCCTGGGCGGCAAGGCTGGCCCGGTCGGCACCAGTTGCGTGAGC
GGAAAGATGGCCGCTTCCCGGCCCTGCTGCAGGGAGCTCAAAATGGAGGACGCGGCGCTCGGGAGAGCGG
GCGGGTGAGTCACCCACACAAAGGAAAAGGGCCTTTCCGTCCTCAGCCGTCGCTTCATGTGACTCCACGG
AGTACCGGGCGCCGTCCAGGCACCTCGATTAGTTCTCGAGCTTTTGGAGTACGTCGTCTTTAGGTTGGGG
GGAGGGGTTTTATGCGATGGAGTTTCCCCACACTGAGTGGGTGGAGACTGAAGTTAGGCCAGCTTGGCAC
TTGATGTAATTCTCCTTGGAATTTGCCCTTTTTGAGTTTGGATCTTGGTTCATTCTCAAGCCTCAGACAG
TGGTTCAAAGTTTTTTTCTTCCATTTCAGGTGTCGTGAGGCTAGCACCGCCACCATGGAGGCCACCGGGG
TGCTGCCGTTCGTGCGTGGCGTGGACCTCAGCGGCAACGACTTCAAGGGCGGCTACTTCCCTGAGAATGT
CAAGGCCATGACCAGCCTGCGGTGGCTGAAGCTGAACCGCACTGGCCTCTGCTACCTGCCCGAGGAGCTG
GCCGCCCTGCAGAAGCTGGAACACTTGTCTGTGAGCCACAACAACCTGACCACGCTTCATGGGGAGCTGT
CCAGCCTGCCATCGCTGCGCGCCATCGTGGCCCGAGCCAACAGTCTGAAGAATTCCGGAGTCCCCGATGA
CATCTTCAAGCTAGATGATCTCTCAGTCCTGGACTTGAGCCACAACCAGCTGACAGAGTGCCCGCGGGAG
CTGGAGAACGCCAAGAACATGCTGGTGCTGAACCTCAGCCACAACAGCATCGACACCATCCCCAACCAGC
TCTTCATCAACCTCACTGACCTACTATACCTGGACCTCAGCGAGAACCGCCTGGAGAGCCTGCCCCCGCA
GATGCGCCGCCTGGTGCACCTGCAGACGCTCGTGCTCAATGGAAACCCCCTGCTGCATGCACAGCTCCGG
CAGCTCCCAGCGATGACGGCCCTGCAGACCCTGCACCTGCGGAGCACCCAGCGCACCCAGAGCAACCTGC
CCACCAGCCTGGAGGGTCTGAGCAACCTCGCAGACGTGGATCTGTCCTGCAATGACCTGACACGGGTGCC
CGAGTGTCTGTACACCCTCCCCAGCCTGCGCCGCCTCAACCTCAGCAGCAACCAGATCACGGAGCTGTCC
CTGTGCATAGACCAGTGGGTGCACGTGGAAACTCTGAACCTGTCCCGAAATCAGCTCACCTCACTGCCCT
CAGCCATTTGCAAGCTGAGCAAGCTGAAGAAGCTGTACCTGAATTCCAACAAGCTGGACTTTGACGGGCT
GCCCTCAGGCATTGGCAAGCTCACCAACCTGGAAGAGTTCATGGCTGCCAACAACAACCTGGAGCTGGTC
CCTGAAAGTCTCTGCAGGTGCCCAAAGCTGAGGAAACTTGTCCTGAACAAGAACCACCTGGTGACCCTCC
CAGAAGCCATCCATTTCCTGACGGAGATCGAGGTCCTGGATGTGCGGGAGAACCCCAACCTGGTCATGCC
GCCCAAGCCCGCAGACCGTGCCGCTGAGTGGTACAACATCGACTTCTCGCTGCAGAACCAGCTGCGGCTA
GCGGGTGCCTCTCCTGCTACCGTGGCTGCAGCTGCAGCTGCAGGGAGTGGGCCCAAGGACCCTATGGCTC
GCAAGATGCGACTGCGGAGGCGCAAGGATTCAGCCCAGGATGACCAGGCCAAGCAGGTGCTGAAGGGCAT
GTCAGATGTTGCCCAGGAGAAGAACAAAAAGCAGGAGGAGAGCGCAGATGCCCGGGCCCCCAGCGGGAAG
GTGCGGCGTTGGGACCAGGGCCTGGAGAAGCCCCGCCTTGACTACTCCGAGTTCTTCACGGAGGACGTGG
GCCAGCTGCCCGGACTGACCATCTGGCAGATAGAGAACTTCGTGCCTGTGCTGGTGGAGGAAGCCTTCCA
CGGCAAGTTCTACGAGGCTGACTGCTACATTGTGCTCAAGACCTTTCTGGATGACAGCGGCTCCCTCAAC
TGGGAGATCTACTACTGGATTGGCGGGGAGGCCACACTCGACAAGAAAGCTTGCTCTGCCATCCACGCTG
TCAACTTGCGCAACTACCTGGGTGCTGAGTGCCGCACTGTCCGGGAGGAGATGGGCGATGAGAGCGAGGA
GTTCCTGCAGGTGTTTGACAACGACATCTCCTACATTGAGGGTGGAACAGCCAGTGGCTTCTACACTGTG
GAAGACACACACTATGTCACCAGGATGTATCGTGTGTATGGGAAAAAGAACATCAAGTTGGAGCCTGTGC
CCCTCAAGGGGACCTCTCTGGACCCAAGGTTTGTTTTCCTGCTGGACCGAGGGCTAGACATCTACGTATG
GCGGGGGGCCCAGGCCACACTGAGCAGCACCACCAAGGCCAGGCTCTTTGCAGAGAAAATTAACAAGAAT
GAGCGGAAAGGGAAGGCTGAGATCACACTGCTGGTGCAGGGCCAGGAGCTCCCAGAGTTCTGGGAGGCAC
TGGGTGGGGAGCCCTCTGAGATCAAGAAGCACGTGCCTGAAGACTTCTGGCCGCCGCAGCCCAAGCTGTA
CAAGGTGGGCCTGGGCTTGGGCTACCTGGAGCTGCCACAGATCAACTACAAGCTCTCCGTGGAACATAAG
CAGCGTCCCAAGGTGGAGCTGATGCCAAGAATGCGGCTGCTGCAGAGTCTGCTGGACACGCGCTGCGTGT
ACATTCTGGACTGTTGGTCCGACGTGTTCATCTGGCTCGGCCGCAAGTCCCCGCGCCTGGTGCGCGCTGC
CGCCCTCAAGCTGGGTCAGGAGCTGTGCGGGATGCTGCACCGGCCACGCCATGCCACGGTCAGCCGCAGC
CTCGAGGGCACCGAGGCGCAGGTGTTCAAGGCCAAGTTCAAGAATTGGGACGATGTGTTGACGGTGGACT
ACACACGCAATGCGGAGGCCGTGCTGCAGAGCCCGGGTCTCTCCGGGAAGGTGAAACGCGACGCCGAGAA
GAAAGACCAGATGAAGGCTGACCTCACTGCGCTTTTCCTGCCGCGGCAGCCGCCCATGTCGCTGGCCGAG
GCGGAGCAGCTGATGGAGGAGTGGAACGAAGACCTAGACGGCATGGAGGGTTTCGTGCTGGAGGGCAAGA
AGTTTGCGCGGCTGCCGGAAGAGGAGTTTGGCCACTTCTACACGCAGGACTGCTACGTCTTCCTCTGCAG
GTACTGGGTGCCTGTGGAGTACGAGGAGGAGGAAAAGAAGGAAGACAAGGAGGAGAAGGCCGAGGGCAAA
GAAGGCGAGGAAGCAACCGCTGAGGCAGAGGAGAAGCAGCCAGAGGAGGACTTCCAGTGCATCGTGTACT
TCTGGCAGGGCCGTGAAGCCTCCAATATGGGCTGGCTCACCTTCACCTTCAGCCTGCAAAAGAAGTTCGA
GAGCCTCTTCCCTGGGAAGCTGGAGGTGGTACGCATGACGCAGCAGCAGGAGAACCCCAAGTTCCTGTCC
CATTTCAAGAGGAAGTTCATCATCCACCGGGGCAAGAGGAAGGCGGTCCAGGGCGCCCAACAGCCCAGCC
TCTACCAGATCCGCACCAACGGCAGCGCCCTCTGCACCCGGTGCATCCAGATCAACACCGACTCCAGCCT
CCTCAACTCCGAGTTCTGCTTCATCCTCAAGGTTCCCTTTGAGAGTGAGGACAACCAGGGCATCGTGTAT
GCCTGGGTGGGCCGGGCATCAGACCCTGACGAAGCCAAGTTGGCAGAAGACATCCTGAACACCATGTTTG
ACACCTCCTACAGCAAGCAGGTTATCAACGAAGGTGAGGAGCCTGAGAACTTCTTCTGGGTGGGCATTGG
GGCACAGAAGCCCTATGATGACGATGCCGAGTACATGAAACACACACGTCTCTTCCGGTGCTCCAACGAG
AAGGGCTACTTTGCAGTGACTGAGAAATGCTCCGACTTTTGCCAAGATGACCTGGCAGATGATGACATCA
TGTTGCTAGACAATGGCCAAGAGGTCTACATGTGGGTGGGGACCCAGACTAGCCAGGTGGAGATCAAGCT
GAGCCTGAAGGCCTGCCAGGTATATATCCAGCACATGCGGTCCAAGGAACATGAGCGGCCGCGCCGGCTG
CGCCTGGTCCGCAAGGGCAATGAGCAGCACGCCTTTACCCGCTGCTTCCACGCCTGGAGCGCCTTCTGCA
AGGCCCTGGCCTAGTAATGAACTAGTCCGTAACTTGAAAGTATTTCGATTTCTTGGCTTTATATATCTTG
TGGAAAGGACGAATAGTAGCAAGTGACGTGGAGGCTACGCGTTAAGTCGACAATCAACCTCTGGATTACA
AAATTTGTGAAAGATTGACTGGTATTCTTAACTATGTTGCTCCTTTTACGCTATGTGGATACGCTGCTTT
AATGCCTTTGTATCATGCTATTGCTTCCCGTATGGCTTTCATTTTCTCCTCCTTGTATAAATCCTGGTTG
CTGTCTCTTTATGAGGAGTTGTGGCCCGTTGTCAGGCAACGTGGCGTGGTGTGCACTGTGTTTGCTGACG
CAACCCCCACTGGTTGGGGCATTGCCACCACCTGTCAGCTCCTTTCCGGGACTTTCGCTTTCCCCCTCCC
TATTGCCACGGCGGAACTCATCGCCGCCTGCCTTGCCCGCTGCTGGACAGGGGCTCGGCTGTTGGGCACT
GACAATTCCGTGGTGTTGTCGGGGAAATCATCGTCCTTTCCTTGGCTGCTCGCCTGTGTTGCCACCTGGA
TTCTGCGCGGGACGTCCTTCTGCTACGTCCCTTCGGCCCTCAATCCAGCGGACCTTCCTTCCCGCGGCCT
GCTGCCGGCTCTGCGGCCTCTTCCGCGTCTTCGCCTTCGCCCTCAGACGAGTCGGATCTCCCTTTGGGCC
GCCTCCCCGCGTCGACTTTAAGACCAATGACTTACAAGGCAGCTGTAGATCTTAGCCACTTTTTAAAAGA
AAAGGGGGGACTGGAAGGGCTAATTCACTCCCAACGAAGACAAGATCTGCTTTTTGCTTGTACTGGGTCT
CTCTGGTTAGACCAGATCTGAGCCTGGGAGCTCTCTGGCTAACTAGGGAACCCACTGCTTAAGCCTCAAT
AAAGCTTGCCTTGAGTGCTTCAAGTAGTGTGTGCCCGTCTGTTGTGTGACTCTGGTAACTAGAGATCCCT
CAGACCCTTTTAGTCAGTGTGGAAAATCTCTAGCAGTACGTATAGTAGTTCATGTCATCTTATTATTCAG
TATTTATAACTTGCAAAGAAATGAATATCAGAGAGTGAGAGGAACTTGTTTATTGCAGCTTATAATGGTT
ACAAATAAAGCAATAGCATCACAAATTTCACAAATAAAGCATTTTTTTCACTGCATTCTAGTTGTGGTTT
GTCCAAACTCATCAATGTATCTTATCATGTCTGGCTCTAGCTATCCCGCCCCTAACTCCGCCCATCCCGC
CCCTAACTCCGCCCAGTTCCGCCCATTCTCCGCCCCATGGCTGACTAATTTTTTTTATTTATGCAGAGGC
CGAGGCCGCCTCGGCCTCTGAGCTATTCCAGAAGTAGTGAGGAGGCTTTTTTGGAGGCCTAGGGACGTAC
CCAATTCGCCCTATAGTGAGTCGTATTACGCGCGCTCACTGGCCGTCGTTTTACAACGTCGTGACTGGGA
AAACCCTGGCGTTACCCAACTTAATCGCCTTGCAGCACATCCCCCTTTCGCCAGCTGGCGTAATAGCGAA
GAGGCCCGCACCGATCGCCCTTCCCAACAGTTGCGCAGCCTGAATGGCGAATGGG
[124 nt withheld, positions 9506-9629]
C
[91 nt withheld, positions 9631-9721]
A
[49 nt withheld, positions 9723-9771]
CCTTTGACGTTGGAGTCCACGTTCTTT
[37 nt withheld, positions 9799-9835]
ACCCTATCTCGGTCTATTCTTTTGATTTATAAGGGATTTTGCCGATTTCGGCCTATTGGTTAAAAAATGA
GCTGATTTAACAAAAATTTAACGCGAATTTTAACAAAATATTAACGCTTACAATTTAGGTGGCACTTTTC
GGGGAAATGTGCGCGGAACCCCTATTTGTTTATTTTTCTAAATACATTCAAATATGTATCCGCTCATGAG
ACAATAACCCTGATAAATGCTTCAATAATATTGAAAAAGGAAGAGTATGAGTATTCAACATTTCCGTGTC
GCCCTTATTCCCTTTTTTGCGGCATTTTGCCTTCCTGTTTTTGCTCACCCAGAAACGCTGGTGAAAGTAA
AAGATGCTGAAGATCAGTTGGGTGCACGAGTGGGTTACATCGAACTGGATCTCAACAGCGGTAAGATCCT
TGAGAGTTTTCGCCCCGAAGAACGTTTTCCAATGATGAGCACTTTTAAAGTTCTGCTATGTGGCGCGGTA
TTATCCCGTATTGACGCCGGGCAAGAGCAACTCGGTCGCCGCATACACTATTCTCAGAATGACTTGGTTG
AGTACTCACCAGTCACAGAAAAGCATCTTACGGATGGCATGACAGTAAGAGAATTATGCAGTGCTGCCAT
AACCATGAGTGATAACACTGCGGCCAACTTACTTCTGACAACGATCGGAGGACCGAAGGAGCTAACCGCT
TTTTTGCACAACATGGGGGATCATGTAACTCGCCTTGATCGTTGGGAACCGGAGCTGAATGAAGCCATAC
CAAACGACGAGCGTGACACCACGATGCCTGTAGCAATGGCAACAACGTTGCGCAAACTATTAACTGGCGA
ACTACTTACTCTAGCTTCCCGGCAACAATTAATAGACTGGATGGAGGCGGATAAAGTTGCAGGACCACTT
CTGCGCTCGGCCCTTCCGGCTGGCTGGTTTATTGCTGATAAATCTGGAGCCGGTGAGCGTGGGTCTCGCG
GTATCATTGCAGCACTGGGGCCAGATGGTAAGCCCTCCCGTATCGTAGTTATCTACACGACGGGGAGTCA
GGCAACTATGGATGAACGAAATAGACAGATCGCTGAGATAGGTGCCTCACTGATTAAGCATTGGTAACTG
TCAGACCAAGTTTACTCATATATACTTTAGATTGATTTAAAACTTCATTTTTAATTTAAAAGGATCTAGG
TGAAGATCCTTTTTGATAATCTCATGACCAAAATCCCTTAACGTGAGTTTTCGTTCCACTGAGCGTCAGA
CCCCGTAGAAAAGATCAAAGGATCTTCTTGAGATCCTTTTTTTCTGCGCGTAATCTGCTGCTTGCAAACA
AAAAAACCACCGCTACCAGCGGTGGTTTGTTTGCCGGATCAAGAGCTACCAACTCTTTTTCCGAAGGTAA
CTGGCTTCAGCAGAGCGCAGATACCAAATACTGTTCTTCTAGTGTAGCCGTAGTTAGGCCACCACTTCAA
GAACTCTGTAGCACCGCCTACATACCTCGCTCTGCTAATCCTGTTACCAGTGGCTGCTGCCAGTGGCGAT
AAGTCGTGTCTTACCGGGTTGGACTCAAGACGATAGTTACCGGATAAGGCGCAGCGGTCGGGCTGAACGG
GGGGTTCGTGCACACAGCCCAGCTTGGAGCGAACGACCTACACCGAACTGAGATACCTACAGCGTGAGCT
ATGAGAAAGCGCCACGCTTCCCGAAGGGAGAAAGGCGGACAGGTATCCGGTAAGCGGCAGGGTCGGAACA
GGAGAGCGCACGAGGGAGCTTCCAGGGGGAAACGCCTGGTATCTTTATAGTCCTGTCGGGTTTCGCCACC
TCTGACTTGAGCGTCGATTTTTGTGATGCTCGTCAGGGGGGCGGAGCCTATGGAAAAACGCCAGCAACGC
GGCCTTTTTACGGTTCCTGGCCTTTTGCTGGCCTTTTGCTCACATGTTCTTTCCTGCGTTATCCCCTGAT
TCTGTGGATAACCGTATTACCGCCTTTGAGTGAGCTGATACCGCTCGCCGCAGCCGAACGACCGAGCGCA
GCGAGTCAGTGAGCGAGGAAGCGGAAGAGCGCCCAATACGCAAACCGCCTCTCCCCGCGCGTTGGCCGAT
TCATTAATGCAGCTGGCACGACAGGTTTCCCGACTGGAAAGCGGGCAGTGAGCGCAACGCAATTAATGTG
AGTTAGCTCACTCATTAGGCACCCCAGGCTTTACACTTTATGCTTCCGGCTCGTATGTTGTGTGGAATTG
TGAGCGGATAACAATTTCACACAGGAAACAGCTATGACCATGATTACGCCAAGCGCGCAATTAACCCTCA
CTAAAGGGAACAAAAGCTGGAGCTGCAAGC
