>Addgene plasmid #143335 | TFORF2068 | depositor partial sequence | sequence record 282143 | Insert
ACCGCCACCATGGAGGCCACCGGGGTGCTGCCGTTCGTGCGTGGCGTGGACCTCAGCGGCAACGACTTCA
AGGGCGGCTACTTCCCTGAGAATGTCAAGGCCATGACCAGCCTGCGGTGGCTGAAGCTGAACCGCACTGG
CCTCTGCTACCTGCCCGAGGAGCTGGCCGCCCTGCAGAAGCTGGAACACTTGTCTGTGAGCCACAACAAC
CTGACCACGCTTCATGGGGAGCTGTCCAGCCTGCCATCGCTGCGCGCCATCGTGGCCCGAGCCAACAGTC
TGAAGAATTCCGGAGTCCCCGATGACATCTTCAAGCTAGATGATCTCTCAGTCCTGGACTTGAGCCACAA
CCAGCTGACAGAGTGCCCGCGGGAGCTGGAGAACGCCAAGAACATGCTGGTGCTGAACCTCAGCCACAAC
AGCATCGACACCATCCCCAACCAGCTCTTCATCAACCTCACTGACCTACTATACCTGGACCTCAGCGAGA
ACCGCCTGGAGAGCCTGCCCCCGCAGATGCGCCGCCTGGTGCACCTGCAGACGCTCGTGCTCAATGGAAA
CCCCCTGCTGCATGCACAGCTCCGGCAGCTCCCAGCGATGACGGCCCTGCAGACCCTGCACCTGCGGAGC
ACCCAGCGCACCCAGAGCAACCTGCCCACCAGCCTGGAGGGTCTGAGCAACCTCGCAGACGTGGATCTGT
CCTGCAATGACCTGACACGGGTGCCCGAGTGTCTGTACACCCTCCCCAGCCTGCGCCGCCTCAACCTCAG
CAGCAACCAGATCACGGAGCTGTCCCTGTGCATAGACCAGTGGGTGCACGTGGAAACTCTGAACCTGTCC
CGAAATCAGCTCACCTCACTGCCCTCAGCCATTTGCAAGCTGAGCAAGCTGAAGAAGCTGTACCTGAATT
CCAACAAGCTGGACTTTGACGGGCTGCCCTCAGGCATTGGCAAGCTCACCAACCTGGAAGAGTTCATGGC
TGCCAACAACAACCTGGAGCTGGTCCCTGAAAGTCTCTGCAGGTGCCCAAAGCTGAGGAAACTTGTCCTG
AACAAGAACCACCTGGTGACCCTCCCAGAAGCCATCCATTTCCTGACGGAGATCGAGGTCCTGGATGTGC
GGGAGAACCCCAACCTGGTCATGCCGCCCAAGCCCGCAGACCGTGCCGCTGAGTGGTACAACATCGACTT
CTCGCTGCAGAACCAGCTGCGGCTAGCGGGTGCCTCTCCTGCTACCGTGGCTGCAGCTGCAGCTGCAGGG
AGTGGGCCCAAGGACCCTATGGCTCGCAAGATGCGACTGCGGAGGCGCAAGGATTCAGCCCAGGATGACC
AGGCCAAGCAGGTGCTGAAGGGCATGTCAGATGTTGCCCAGGAGAAGAACAAAAAGCAGGAGGAGAGCGC
AGATGCCCGGGCCCCCAGCGGGAAGGTGCGGCGTTGGGACCAGGGCCTGGAGAAGCCCCGCCTTGACTAC
TCCGAGTTCTTCACGGAGGACGTGGGCCAGCTGCCCGGACTGACCATCTGGCAGATAGAGAACTTCGTGC
CTGTGCTGGTGGAGGAAGCCTTCCACGGCAAGTTCTACGAGGCTGACTGCTACATTGTGCTCAAGACCTT
TCTGGATGACAGCGGCTCCCTCAACTGGGAGATCTACTACTGGATTGGCGGGGAGGCCACACTCGACAAG
AAAGCTTGCTCTGCCATCCACGCTGTCAACTTGCGCAACTACCTGGGTGCTGAGTGCCGCACTGTCCGGG
AGGAGATGGGCGATGAGAGCGAGGAGTTCCTGCAGGTGTTTGACAACGACATCTCCTACATTGAGGGTGG
AACAGCCAGTGGCTTCTACACTGTGGAAGACACACACTATGTCACCAGGATGTATCGTGTGTATGGGAAA
AAGAACATCAAGTTGGAGCCTGTGCCCCTCAAGGGGACCTCTCTGGACCCAAGGTTTGTTTTCCTGCTGG
ACCGAGGGCTAGACATCTACGTATGGCGGGGGGCCCAGGCCACACTGAGCAGCACCACCAAGGCCAGGCT
CTTTGCAGAGAAAATTAACAAGAATGAGCGGAAAGGGAAGGCTGAGATCACACTGCTGGTGCAGGGCCAG
GAGCTCCCAGAGTTCTGGGAGGCACTGGGTGGGGAGCCCTCTGAGATCAAGAAGCACGTGCCTGAAGACT
TCTGGCCGCCGCAGCCCAAGCTGTACAAGGTGGGCCTGGGCTTGGGCTACCTGGAGCTGCCACAGATCAA
CTACAAGCTCTCCGTGGAACATAAGCAGCGTCCCAAGGTGGAGCTGATGCCAAGAATGCGGCTGCTGCAG
AGTCTGCTGGACACGCGCTGCGTGTACATTCTGGACTGTTGGTCCGACGTGTTCATCTGGCTCGGCCGCA
AGTCCCCGCGCCTGGTGCGCGCTGCCGCCCTCAAGCTGGGTCAGGAGCTGTGCGGGATGCTGCACCGGCC
ACGCCATGCCACGGTCAGCCGCAGCCTCGAGGGCACCGAGGCGCAGGTGTTCAAGGCCAAGTTCAAGAAT
TGGGACGATGTGTTGACGGTGGACTACACACGCAATGCGGAGGCCGTGCTGCAGAGCCCGGGTCTCTCCG
GGAAGGTGAAACGCGACGCCGAGAAGAAAGACCAGATGAAGGCTGACCTCACTGCGCTTTTCCTGCCGCG
GCAGCCGCCCATGTCGCTGGCCGAGGCGGAGCAGCTGATGGAGGAGTGGAACGAAGACCTAGACGGCATG
GAGGGTTTCGTGCTGGAGGGCAAGAAGTTTGCGCGGCTGCCGGAAGAGGAGTTTGGCCACTTCTACACGC
AGGACTGCTACGTCTTCCTCTGCAGGTACTGGGTGCCTGTGGAGTACGAGGAGGAGGAAAAGAAGGAAGA
CAAGGAGGAGAAGGCCGAGGGCAAAGAAGGCGAGGAAGCAACCGCTGAGGCAGAGGAGAAGCAGCCAGAG
GAGGACTTCCAGTGCATCGTGTACTTCTGGCAGGGCCGTGAAGCCTCCAATATGGGCTGGCTCACCTTCA
CCTTCAGCCTGCAAAAGAAGTTCGAGAGCCTCTTCCCTGGGAAGCTGGAGGTGGTACGCATGACGCAGCA
GCAGGAGAACCCCAAGTTCCTGTCCCATTTCAAGAGGAAGTTCATCATCCACCGGGGCAAGAGGAAGGCG
GTCCAGGGCGCCCAACAGCCCAGCCTCTACCAGATCCGCACCAACGGCAGCGCCCTCTGCACCCGGTGCA
TCCAGATCAACACCGACTCCAGCCTCCTCAACTCCGAGTTCTGCTTCATCCTCAAGGTTCCCTTTGAGAG
TGAGGACAACCAGGGCATCGTGTATGCCTGGGTGGGCCGGGCATCAGACCCTGACGAAGCCAAGTTGGCA
GAAGACATCCTGAACACCATGTTTGACACCTCCTACAGCAAGCAGGTTATCAACGAAGGTGAGGAGCCTG
AGAACTTCTTCTGGGTGGGCATTGGGGCACAGAAGCCCTATGATGACGATGCCGAGTACATGAAACACAC
ACGTCTCTTCCGGTGCTCCAACGAGAAGGGCTACTTTGCAGTGACTGAGAAATGCTCCGACTTTTGCCAA
GATGACCTGGCAGATGATGACATCATGTTGCTAGACAATGGCCAAGAGGTCTACATGTGGGTGGGGACCC
AGACTAGCCAGGTGGAGATCAAGCTGAGCCTGAAGGCCTGCCAGGTATATATCCAGCACATGCGGTCCAA
GGAACATGAGCGGCCGCGCCGGCTGCGCCTGGTCCGCAAGGGCAATGAGCAGCACGCCTTTACCCGCTGC
TTCCACGCCTGGAGCGCCTTCTGCAAGGCCCTGGCCTAGTAATGAACTAGTCCGTAACTTGAAAGTATTT
CGATTTCTTGGCTTTATATATCTTGTGGAAAGGACGAATAGTAGCAAGTGACGTGGAGGCT
