>Addgene plasmid #143335 | TFORF2068 | depositor partial sequence | sequence record 282144 | Barcode
ATAGTAGCAAGTGACGTGGAGGCT
